Addgene plasmid #85470: pGST-PSP-hTG
Purpose: bacterial expression of human tissue transglutaminase
Depositing lab: Jeffrey Keillor & Ray Truant. Depositing organization: University of Ottawa. Publication: Expression, purification and kinetic characterisation of human tissue transglutaminase. Roy I, Smith O, Clouthier CM, Keillor JW. Protein Expr Purif. 2013 Jan;87(1):41-6. doi: 10.1016/j.pep.2012.10.002. Epub 2012 Oct 22. PubMed 23085087.
Backbone
  Vector backbone: pGEX
  Modifications to backbone: a PreScission Protease site (PSP) was introduced by a site-overlap extension mutation strategy
  Vector type: Bacterial Expression
Growth in bacteria
  Bacterial resistance: Ampicillin, 100 μg/mL
  Growth temperature: 37°C
  Growth strain: DH5alpha
  Copy number: Unknown
Gene/Insert
  Gene/Insert name: hTG2 (alt name: transglutaminase 2)
  Species: H. sapiens (human)
  Entrez Gene: TGM2 (a.k.a. G(h), TG(C), TGC, hTG2, tTG)
  Promoter: tac
  Tag / fusion protein: GST (N terminal on backbone); PSP (N terminal on insert)
  Cloning method: Unknown
  Sequencing primers: 5′ pGEX-5'; 3′ pGEX-3'
Terms and licenses: Academic/Nonprofit Terms; Industry Terms: Not Available to Industry
How to cite: pGST-PSP-hTG was a gift from Jeffrey Keillor & Ray Truant (Addgene plasmid # 85470 ; http://n2t.net/addgene:85470 ; RRID:Addgene_85470)
