[The description below was written by a language model from this plasmid's Addgene catalogue record and pLannotate feature annotations shown in this document.]
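Description:
pGST-PSP-hTG is a 7.1 kb bacterial expression plasmid built on a pGEX backbone for producing human tissue transglutaminase (TGM2, also called hTG2 or tTG) in E. coli. It replicates from a ColE1/pMB1-type origin and is selected with ampicillin through the β-lactamase (AmpR) gene and its own promoter. The catalogue lists the copy number as unknown. Short fragments of rop and the pBR322 bom region, a lac promoter/lacZα segment downstream of lacI, and a small E. coli yciV fragment upstream of the tac promoter are annotated as well; these look like backbone remnants with no stated role in the construct.

The expression cassette is driven by the tac promoter, a strong trp/lac hybrid, followed by a lac operator. The plasmid also carries lacI under the lacIq promoter, so it supplies abundant lac repressor itself, keeping transcription off until it is induced with IPTG. The open reading frame begins with Schistosoma japonicum glutathione S-transferase (GST) and continues into the human TGM2 coding sequence. According to the record, a PreScission Protease recognition site (PSP) was introduced between the two by an overlap-extension mutagenesis strategy. This site is not annotated separately in the feature table, but the short gap between the GST and TGM2 features is where such a linker would sit. The arrangement allows the fusion protein to be captured by glutathione affinity and the GST tag then removed by protease cleavage to release transglutaminase. The associated publication concerns expression, purification and kinetic characterisation of the human enzyme.
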