Features (pLannotate 1.2.2; 17 found; start..end, strand, type, name):
    183..211     +  promoter       tac promoter: strong E. coli promoter; hybrid between the trp and lac UV5 promoters
    219..235     +  protein_bind   lac operator: The lac repressor binds to the lac operator to inhibit transcription in E. coli. This inhibition can be relieved by adding lactose or isopropyl-β-D-thiogalactopyranoside (IPTG). lac repressor encoded by lacI
    258..911     +  CDS            GST26_SCHJA: Experimental evidence at protein level: Swiss-Prot protein existence level 1. GST isoenzymes appear to play a central role in the parasite detoxification system. Other functions are also suspected including a role in increasing the solubility of haematin in the parasite gut. From Schistosoma japonicum (Blood fluke).
    951..3011    +  CDS            TGM2: TGM2_HUMAN - Experimental evidence at protein level: Swiss-Prot protein existence level 1. [Isoform 2]: Has cytotoxic activity: is able to induce apoptosis independently of its acyltransferase activity. From Homo sapiens (Human).
   3122..3161    +  CDS            rop (fragment): Rop protein, which maintains plasmids at low copy number; rop
   3263..3303    +  misc_feature   bom (fragment): basis of mobility region from pBR322
   3408..3512    +  promoter       AmpR promoter: bla
   3513..4373    +  CDS            AmpR: β-lactamase; bla; confers resistance to ampicillin, carbenicillin, and related antibiotics
   4544..5132    +  rep_origin     ori: high-copy-number ColE1/pMB1/pBR322/pUC origin of replication
   5318..5369    -  misc_feature   bom (fragment): basis of mobility region from pBR322
   5376..5453    +  promoter       lacIq promoter: lacI (mutant); In the lacIq allele, a single base change in the promoter boosts expression of the lacI gene about 10-fold.
   5454..6536    +  CDS            lacI: lac repressor; lacI; The lac repressor binds to the lac operator to inhibit transcription in E. coli. This inhibition can be relieved by adding lactose or isopropyl-β-D-thiogalactopyranoside (IPTG).
   6549..6570    +  protein_bind   CAP binding site: CAP binding activates transcription in the presence of cAMP. E. coli catabolite activator protein
   6585..6615    +  promoter       lac promoter: promoter for the E. coli lac operon
   6623..6639    +  protein_bind   lac operator: The lac repressor binds to the lac operator to inhibit transcription in E. coli. This inhibition can be relieved by adding lactose or isopropyl-β-D-thiogalactopyranoside (IPTG). lac repressor encoded by lacI
   6659..6832    +  CDS            lacZα: LacZα fragment of β-galactosidase; lacZ fragment
   7096..107     -  CDS            yciV (fragment) (across the origin): RNAAM_ECOLI - Also known as trpH From Escherichia coli (strain K12).
>Addgene plasmid #85470 | pGST-PSP-hTG | depositor full sequence | sequence record 166142 | pGST-PSP-hTG sequence 7105 bps
AGCTTATCGACTGCACGGTGCACCAATGCTTCTGGCGTCAGGCAGCCATCGGAAGCTGTGGTATGGCTGT
GCAGGTCGTAAATCACTGCATAATTCGTGTCGCTCAAGGCGCACTCCCGTTCTGGATAATGTTTTTTGCG
CCGACATCATAACGGTTCTGGCAAATATTCTGAAATGAGCTGTTGACAATTAATCATCGGCTCGTATAAT
GTGTGGAATTGTGAGCGGATAACAATTTCACACAGGAAACAGTATTCATGTCCCCTATACTAGGTTATTG
GAAAATTAAGGGCCTTGTGCAACCCACTCGACTTCTTTTGGAATATCTTGAAGAAAAATATGAAGAGCAT
TTGTATGAGCGCGATGAAGGTGATAAATGGCGAAACAAAAAGTTTGAATTGGGTTTGGAGTTTCCCAATC
TTCCTTATTATATTGATGGTGATGTTAAATTAACACAGTCTATGGCCATCATACGTTATATAGCTGACAA
GCACAACATGTTGGGTGGTTGTCCAAAAGAGCGTGCAGAGATTTCAATGCTTGAAGGAGCGGTTTTGGAT
ATTAGATACGGTGTTTCGAGAATTGCATATAGTAAAGACTTTGAAACTCTCAAAGTTGATTTTCTTAGCA
AGCTACCTGAAATGCTGAAAATGTTCGAAGATCGTTTATGTCATAAAACATATTTAAATGGTGATCATGT
AACCCATCCTGACTTCATGTTGTATGACGCTCTTGATGTTGTTTTATACATGGACCCAATGTGCCTGGAT
GCGTTCCCAAAATTAGTTTGTTTTAAAAAACGTATTGAAGCTATCCCACAAATTGATAAGTACTTGAAAT
CCAGCAAGTATATAGCATGGCCTTTGCAGGGCTGGCAAGCCACGTTTGGTGGTGGCGACCATCCTCCAAA
ATCGGATCTGCTGGAAGTTCTGTTCCAGGGTCCACTGGCCATGGCCGAGGAGCTGGTCTTAGAGAGGTGT
GATCTGGAGCTGGAGACCAATGGCCGAGACCACCACACGGCCGACCTGTGCCGGGAGAAGCTGGTGGTGC
GACGGGGCCAGCCCTTCTGGCTGACCCTGCACTTTGAGGGCCGCAACTACGAGGCCAGTGTAGACAGTCT
CACCTTCAGTGTCGTGACCGGCCCAGCCCCTAGCCAGGAGGCCGGGACCAAGGCCCGTTTTCCACTAAGA
GATGCTGTGGAGGAGGGTGACTGGACAGCCACCGTGGTGGACCAGCAAGACTGCACCCTCTCGCTGCAGC
TCACCACCCCGGCCAACGCCCCCATCGGCCTGTATCGCCTCAGCCTGGAGGCCTCCACTGGCTACCAGGG
ATCCAGCTTTGTGCTGGGCCACTTCATTTTGCTCTTCAACGCCTGGTGCCCAGCGGATGCTGTGTACCTG
GACTCGGAAGAGGAGCGGCAGGAGTATGTCCTCACCCAGCAGGGCTTTATCTACCAGGGCTCGGCCAAGT
TCATCAAGAACATACCTTGGAATTTTGGGCAGTTTGAAGATGGGATCCTAGACATCTGCCTGATCCTTCT
AGATGTCAACCCCAAGTTCCTGAAGAACGCCGGCCGTGACTCGTCCCGGCGCAGCAGCCCCGTCTACGTG
GGCCGGGTGGGTAGTGGCATGGTCAACTGCAACGATGACCAGGGTGTGCTGCTGGGACGCTGGGACAACA
ACTACGGGGACGGCGTCAGCCCCATGTCCTGGATCGGCAGCGTGGACATCCTGCGGCGCTGGAAGAACCA
CGGCTGCCAGCGCGTCAAGTATGGCCAGTGCTGGGTCTTCGCCGCCGTGGCCTGCACAGTGCTGAGGTGC
CTGGGCATCCCTACCCGCGTCGTGACCAACTACAACTCGGCCCATGACCAGAACAGCAACCTTCTCATCG
AGTACTTCCGCAATGAGTTTGGGGAGATCCAGGGTGACAAGAGCGAGATGATCTGGAACTTCCACTGCTG
GGTGGAGTCGTGGATGACCAGGCCGGACCTGCAGCCGGGGTACGAGGGCTGGCAGGCCCTGGACCCAACG
CCCCAGGAGAAGAGCGAAGGAACGTACTGCTGTGGCCCAGTTCCAGTTCGTGCCATCAAGGAGGGCGACC
TGAGCACCAAGTACGATGCGCCCTTTGTCTTTGCGGAGGTCAATGCCGACGTGGTAGACTGGATCCAGCA
GGACGATGGGTCTGTGCACAAATCCATCAACCGTTCCCTGATCGTTGGGCTGAAGATCAGCACTAAGAGC
GTGGGCCGAGACGAGCGGGAGGATATCACCCACACCTACAAATACCCAGAGGGGTCCTCAGAGGAGAGGG
AGGCCTTCACAAGGGCGAACCACCTGAACAAACTGGCCGAGAAGGAGGAGACAGGGATGGCCATGCGGAT
CCGTGTGGGCCAGAGCATGAACATGGGCAGTGACTTTGACGTCTTTGCCCACATCACCAACAACACCGCT
GAGGAGTACGTCTGCCGCCTCCTGCTCTGTGCCCGCACCGTCAGCTACAATGGGATCTTGGGGCCCGAGT
GTGGCACCAAGTACCTGCTCAACCTCAACCTGGAGCCTTTCTCTGAGAAGAGCGTTCCTCTTTGCATCCT
CTATGAGAAATACCGTGACTGCCTTACGGAGTCCAACCTCATCAAGGTGCGGGCCCTCCTCGTGGAGCCA
GTTATCAACAGCTACCTGCTGGCTGAGAGGGACCTCTACCTGGAGAATCCAGAAATCAAGATCCGGATCC
TTGGGGAGCCCAAGCAGAAACGCAAGCTGGTGGCTGAGGTGTCCCTGCAGAACCCGCTCCCTGTGGCCCT
GGAAGGCTGCACCTTCACTGTGGAGGGGGCCGGCCTGACTGAGGAGCAGAAGACGGTGGAGATCCCAGAC
CCCGTGGAGGCAGGGGAGGAAGTTAAGGTGAGAATGGACCTGCTGCCGCTCCACATGGGCCTCCACAAGC
TGGTGGTGAACTTCGAGAGCGACAAGCTGAAGGCTGTGAAGGGCTTCCGGAATGTCATCATTGGCCCCGC
CTAAGGGACCCCTGCTCCCAGCCTGCTGAGAGCCCCCACCTTGATCCCAATCCTTATCCCAAGCTTCAGA
TCTGCTAAGCGGTACCGAATTCATCGTGACTGACTGACGATCTGCCTCGCGCGTTTCGGTGATGACGGTG
AAAACCTCTGACACATGCAGCTCCCGGAGACGGTCACAGCTTGTCTGTAAGCGGATGCCGGGAGCAGACA
AGCCCGTCAGGGCGCGTCAGCGGGTGTTGGCGGGTGTCGGGGCGCAGCCATGACCCAGTCACGTAGCGAT
AGCGGAGTGTATAATTCTTGAAGACGAAAGGGCCTCGTGATACGCCTATTTTTATAGGTTAATGTCATGA
TAATAATGGTTTCTTAGACGTCAGGTGGCACTTTTCGGGGAAATGTGCGCGGAACCCCTATTTGTTTATT
TTTCTAAATACATTCAAATATGTATCCGCTCATGAGACAATAACCCTGATAAATGCTTCAATAATATTGA
AAAAGGAAGAGTATGAGTATTCAACATTTCCGTGTCGCCCTTATTCCCTTTTTTGCGGCATTTTGCCTTC
CTGTTTTTGCTCACCCAGAAACGCTGGTGAAAGTAAAAGATGCTGAAGATCAGTTGGGTGCACGAGTGGG
TTACATCGAACTGGATCTCAACAGCGGTAAGATCCTTGAGAGTTTTCGCCCCGAAGAACGTTTTCCAATG
ATGAGCACTTTTAAAGTTCTGCTATGTGGCGCGGTATTATCCCGTGTTGACGCCGGGCAAGAGCAACTCG
GTCGCCGCATACACTATTCTCAGAATGACTTGGTTGAGTACTCACCAGTCACAGAAAAGCATCTTACGGA
TGGCATGACAGTAAGAGAATTATGCAGTGCTGCCATAACCATGAGTGATAACACTGCGGCCAACTTACTT
CTGACAACGATCGGAGGACCGAAGGAGCTAACCGCTTTTTTGCACAACATGGGGGATCATGTAACTCGCC
TTGATCGTTGGGAACCGGAGCTGAATGAAGCCATACCAAACGACGAGCGTGACACCACGATGCCTGCAGC
AATGGCAACAACGTTGCGCAAACTATTAACTGGCGAACTACTTACTCTAGCTTCCCGGCAACAATTAATA
GACTGGATGGAGGCGGATAAAGTTGCAGGACCACTTCTGCGCTCGGCCCTTCCGGCTGGCTGGTTTATTG
CTGATAAATCTGGAGCCGGTGAGCGTGGGTCTCGCGGTATCATTGCAGCACTGGGGCCAGATGGTAAGCC
CTCCCGTATCGTAGTTATCTACACGACGGGGAGTCAGGCAACTATGGATGAACGAAATAGACAGATCGCT
GAGATAGGTGCCTCACTGATTAAGCATTGGTAACTGTCAGACCAAGTTTACTCATATATACTTTAGATTG
ATTTAAAACTTCATTTTTAATTTAAAAGGATCTAGGTGAAGATCCTTTTTGATAATCTCATGACCAAAAT
CCCTTAACGTGAGTTTTCGTTCCACTGAGCGTCAGACCCCGTAGAAAAGATCAAAGGATCTTCTTGAGAT
CCTTTTTTTCTGCGCGTAATCTGCTGCTTGCAAACAAAAAAACCACCGCTACCAGCGGTGGTTTGTTTGC
CGGATCAAGAGCTACCAACTCTTTTTCCGAAGGTAACTGGCTTCAGCAGAGCGCAGATACCAAATACTGT
CCTTCTAGTGTAGCCGTAGTTAGGCCACCACTTCAAGAACTCTGTAGCACCGCCTACATACCTCGCTCTG
CTAATCCTGTTACCAGTGGCTGCTGCCAGTGGCGATAAGTCGTGTCTTACCGGGTTGGACTCAAGACGAT
AGTTACCGGATAAGGCGCAGCGGTCGGGCTGAACGGGGGGTTCGTGCACACAGCCCAGCTTGGAGCGAAC
GACCTACACCGAACTGAGATACCTACAGCGTGAGCTATGAGAAAGCGCCACGCTTCCCGAAGGGAGAAAG
GCGGACAGGTATCCGGTAAGCGGCAGGGTCGGAACAGGAGAGCGCACGAGGGAGCTTCCAGGGGGAAACG
CCTGGTATCTTTATAGTCCTGTCGGGTTTCGCCACCTCTGACTTGAGCGTCGATTTTTGTGATGCTCGTC
AGGGGGGCGGAGCCTATGGAAAAACGCCAGCAACGCGGCCTTTTTACGGTTCCTGGCCTTTTGCTGGCCT
TTTGCTCACATGTTCTTTCCTGCGTTATCCCCTGATTCTGTGGATAACCGTATTACCGCCTTTGAGTGAG
CTGATACCGCTCGCCGCAGCCGAACGACCGAGCGCAGCGAGTCAGTGAGCGAGGAAGCGGAAGAGCGCCT
GATGCGGTATTTTCTCCTTACGCATCTGTGCGGTATTTCACACCGCATAAATTCCGACACCATCGAATGG
TGCAAAACCTTTCGCGGTATGGCATGATAGCGCCCGGAAGAGAGTCAATTCAGGGTGGTGAATGTGAAAC
CAGTAACGTTATACGATGTCGCAGAGTATGCCGGTGTCTCTTATCAGACCGTTTCCCGCGTGGTGAACCA
GGCCAGCCACGTTTCTGCGAAAACGCGGGAAAAAGTGGAAGCGGCGATGGCGGAGCTGAATTACATTCCC
AACCGCGTGGCACAACAACTGGCGGGCAAACAGTCGTTGCTGATTGGCGTTGCCACCTCCAGTCTGGCCC
TGCACGCGCCGTCGCAAATTGTCGCGGCGATTAAATCTCGCGCCGATCAACTGGGTGCCAGCGTGGTGGT
GTCGATGGTAGAACGAAGCGGCGTCGAAGCCTGTAAAGCGGCGGTGCACAATCTTCTCGCGCAACGCGTC
AGTGGGCTGATCATTAACTATCCGCTGGATGACCAGGATGCCATTGCTGTGGAAGCTGCCTGCACTAATG
TTCCGGCGTTATTTCTTGATGTCTCTGACCAGACACCCATCAACAGTATTATTTTCTCCCATGAAGACGG
TACGCGACTGGGCGTGGAGCATCTGGTCGCATTGGGTCACCAGCAAATCGCGCTGTTAGCGGGCCCATTA
AGTTCTGTCTCGGCGCGTCTGCGTCTGGCTGGCTGGCATAAATATCTCACTCGCAATCAAATTCAGCCGA
TAGCGGAACGGGAAGGCGACTGGAGTGCCATGTCCGGTTTTCAACAAACCATGCAAATGCTGAATGAGGG
CATCGTTCCCACTGCGATGCTGGTTGCCAACGATCAGATGGCGCTGGGCGCAATGCGCGCCATTACCGAG
TCCGGGCTGCGCGTTGGTGCGGATATCTCGGTAGTGGGATACGACGATACCGAAGACAGCTCATGTTATA
TCCCGCCGTTAACCACCATCAAACAGGATTTTCGCCTGCTGGGGCAAACCAGCGTGGACCGCTTGCTGCA
ACTCTCTCAGGGCCAGGCGGTGAAGGGCAATCAGCTGTTGCCCGTCTCACTGGTGAAAAGAAAAACCACC
CTGGCGCCCAATACGCAAACCGCCTCTCCCCGCGCGTTGGCCGATTCATTAATGCAGCTGGCACGACAGG
TTTCCCGACTGGAAAGCGGGCAGTGAGCGCAACGCAATTAATGTGAGTTAGCTCACTCATTAGGCACCCC
AGGCTTTACACTTTATGCTTCCGGCTCGTATGTTGTGTGGAATTGTGAGCGGATAACAATTTCACACAGG
AAACAGCTATGACCATGATTACGGATTCACTGGCCGTCGTTTTACAACGTCGTGACTGGGAAAACCCTGG
CGTTACCCAACTTAATCGCCTTGCAGCACATCCCCCTTTCGCCAGCTGGCGTAATAGCGAAGAGGCCCGC
ACCGATCGCCCTTCCCAACAGTTGCGCAGCCTGAATGGCGAATGGCGCTTTGCCTGGTTTCCGGCACCAG
AAGCGGTGCCGGAAAGCTGGCTGGAGTGCGATCTTCCTGAGGCCGATACTGTCGTCGTCCCCTCAAACTG
GCAGATGCACGGTTACGATGCGCCCATCTACACCAACGTAACCTATCCCATTACGGTCAATCCGCCGTTT
GTTCCCACGGAGAATCCGACGGGTTGTTACTCGCTCACATTTAATGTTGATGAAAGCTGGCTACAGGAAG
GCCAGACGCGAATTATTTTTGATGGCGTTGGAATT
