>Addgene plasmid #85470 | pGST-PSP-hTG | addgene partial sequence | sequence record 166137 | pGEX3 5'-CCGGGAGCTGCATGTGTCAGAGG-3'
AACGCGCGAGGCAGATCGTCAGTCAGTCACGATGAATTCGGTACCGCTTAGCAGATCTGAAGCTTGGGAT
AAGGATTGGGATCAAGGTGGGGGCTCTCAGCAGGCTGGGAGCAGGGGTCCCTTAGGCGGGGCCAATGATG
ACATTCCGGAAGCCCTTCACAGCCTTCAGCTTGTCGCTCTCGAAGTTCACCACCAGCTTGTGGAGGCCCA
TGTGGAGCGGCAGCAGGTCCATTCTCACCTTAACTTCCTCCCCTGCCTCCACGGGGTCTGGGATCTCCAC
CGTCTTCTGCTCCTCAGTCAGGCCGGCCCCCTCCACAGTGAAGGTGCAGCCTTCCAGGGCCACAGGGAGC
GGGTTCTGCAGGGACACCTCAGCCACCAGCTTGCGTTTCTGCTTGGGCTCCCCAAGGATCCGGATCTTGA
TTTCTGGATTCTCCAGGTAGAGGTCCCTCTCAGCCAGCAGGTAGCTGTTGATAACTGGCTCCACGAGGAG
GGCCCGCACCTTGATGAGGTTGGACTCCGTAAGGCAGTCACGGTATTTCTCATAGAGGATGCAAAGAGGA
ACGCTCTTCTCAGAGAAAGGCTCCAGGTTGAGGTTGAGCAGGTACTTGGTGCCACACTCGGGCCCCAAGA
TCCCATTGTAGCTGACGGTGCGGGCACAGAGCAGGAGGCGGCAGACGTACTCCTCAGCGGTGTTGTTGGT
GATGTGGGCAAAGACGTCAAAGTCACTGCCCATGTTCATGCTCTGGCCCACACGGATCCGCATGGCCATC
CCTGTCTCCTCCTTCTCGGCCAGTTTGTTCAGGTGGTTCGCCCTTGTGAAGGCCTCCCTCTCCTCTG
