>Addgene plasmid #85470 | pGST-PSP-hTG | addgene partial sequence | sequence record 166681 | pGEX5 5'-GGGCTGGCAAGCCACGTTTGGTG-3'
AAATCGGATCTGCTGGAAGTTCTGTTCCAGGGTCCACTGGCCATGGCCGAGGAGCTGGTCTTAGAGAGGT
GTGATCTGGAGCTGGAGACCAATGGCCGAGACCACCACACGGCCGACCTGTGCCGGGAGAAGCTGGTGGT
GCGACGGGGCCAGCCCTTCTGGCTGACCCTGCACTTTGAGGGCCGCAACTACGAGGCCAGTGTAGACAGT
CTCACCTTCAGTGTCGTGACCGGCCCAGCCCCTAGCCAGGAGGCCGGGACCAAGGCCCGTTTTCCACTAA
GAGATGCTGTGGAGGAGGGTGACTGGACAGCCACCGTGGTGGACCAGCAAGACTGCACCCTCTCGCTGCA
